Addgene plasmid #80398: pVH015
Purpose: Contains pBAD-CusR (response regulator) and pCusR-antiscaffold-GFP(3xFLAG). Used for Western blots
Depositing lab: Richard Murray. Depositing organization: California Institute of Technology. Publication: Design and implementation of a biomolecular concentration tracker. Hsiao V, de los Santos EL, Whitaker WR, Dueber JE, Murray RM. ACS Synth Biol. 2015 Feb 20;4(2):150-61. doi: 10.1021/sb500024b. Epub 2014 May 15. PubMed 24847683.
Backbone
  Vector backbone: pBBR1
  Backbone size w/o insert (bp): 6100
  Total vector size (bp): 9713
  Vector type: Bacterial Expression, Synthetic Biology
Growth in bacteria
  Bacterial resistance: Kanamycin, 50 μg/mL
  Growth temperature: 37°C
  Growth strain: JM109
  Copy number: High Copy
Gene/Insert 1
  Gene/Insert name: Anti-scaffold-ffGFP-3xFLAG
  Insert size (bp): 1125
  Tag / fusion protein: C-terminal 3xFLAG tag
Gene/Insert 2
  Gene/Insert name: CusR
  Insert size (bp): 836
  Entrez Gene: cusR (a.k.a. b0571, ECK0563, ylcA)
  Tag / fusion protein: C-terminal LZx domain
Gene/Insert 3
  Gene/Insert name: AraC
  Insert size (bp): 879
  Entrez Gene: araC (a.k.a. b0064, ECK0065)
Terms and licenses: Academic/Nonprofit Terms; Industry Terms: Not Available to Industry
How to cite: pVH015 was a gift from Richard Murray (Addgene plasmid # 80398 ; http://n2t.net/addgene:80398 ; RRID:Addgene_80398)
