[The description below was written by a language model from this plasmid's Addgene catalogue record and pLannotate feature annotations shown in this document.]
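Description:
pVH015 is a 9.7 kb bacterial expression plasmid for synthetic biology work, built on the broad-host-range pBBR1 backbone. It replicates through the pBBR1 oriV together with its cognate Rep protein and is selected with kanamycin via a Tn5-derived neo (nptII) gene. The record lists it as high copy in E. coli. The annotation also picks up several backbone remnants that appear vestigial: fragments of lacZα, lacI, CmR, TcR, ble and an M13 origin, a lac promoter/operator, and T3 and T7 promoters.

The plasmid carries two functional modules that form part of a two-component-system-based circuit. In the first, araC is transcribed divergently from the araBAD promoter, which places the E. coli copper/silver response regulator CusR under arabinose-inducible control. CusR is fused at its C-terminus to an LZx leucine zipper domain, which the feature table detects as a bZIP-like "Tef" fragment spanning the sequence origin, and the unit ends in rrnB T1 and T7Te terminators. In the second module, a CusR-responsive promoter, named in the catalogue entry but not annotated in the feature table, drives the "anti-scaffold" protein. The annotation suggests this protein combines a Crk-derived fragment with a leucine zipper fragment. It is fused to superfolder GFP and a C-terminal 3xFLAG tag, followed by an rrnB terminator region. Four tandem rrnB T1 terminators upstream of the araC cassette insulate it from read-through transcription.

Active CusR thus switches on a fluorescent, epitope-tagged anti-scaffold. The 3xFLAG tag allows its levels to be quantified by Western blot, which is the stated use of this variant within a biomolecular concentration-tracker circuit.
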