Features (pLannotate 1.2.2; 33 found; start..end, strand, type, name):
    101..172     +  terminator     rrnB T1 terminator: transcription terminator T1 from the E. coli rrnB gene
    188..215     +  terminator     T7Te terminator: phage T7 early transcription terminator
    353..556     +  CDS            CRK (fragment): CRK_HUMAN - Experimental evidence at protein level: Swiss-Prot protein existence level 1. [Isoform Crk-II]: Regulates cell adhesion, spreading and migration (PubMed:31311869). Mediates attachment-induced MAPK8 activation, membrane ruffling and cell motility in a Rac-dependent manner. Involved in phagocytosis of apoptotic cells and cell motility via its interaction with DOCK1 and DOCK4 (PubMed:19004829). May regulate the EFNA5-EPHA3 signaling (By similarity). From Homo sapiens (Human).
    569..691     +  CDS            Tef (fragment): TEF_RAT - Experimental evidence at protein level: Swiss-Prot protein existence level 1. Transcription factor that binds to and transactivates the TSHB promoter. Binds to a minimal DNA-binding sequence 5'- [TC][AG][AG]TTA[TC][AG]-3'. From Rattus norvegicus (Rat).
    716..1426    +  CDS            superfolder GFP: GFP variant that folds robustly even when fused to poorly folded proteins (Pédelacq et al., 2006)
   1427..1492    +  CDS            3xFLAG: three tandem FLAG® epitope tags, followed by an enterokinase cleavage site
   1557..1574    +  CDS            capTEV™ (fragment): composite tag for in vivo biotinylation, TEV protease cleavage, and 6xHis tagging
   1681..1796    +  ncRNA          5S rRNA: Accession: RF00001 - 5S ribosomal RNA
   1800..1846    +  terminator     rrnB T1 terminator: transcription terminator T1 from the E. coli rrnB gene
   1890..1908    -  promoter       T3 promoter: promoter for bacteriophage T3 RNA polymerase
   1953..1969    -  protein_bind   lac operator: The lac repressor binds to the lac operator to inhibit transcription in E. coli. This inhibition can be relieved by adding lactose or isopropyl-β-D-thiogalactopyranoside (IPTG). lac repressor encoded by lacI
   1977..2007    -  promoter       lac promoter: promoter for the E. coli lac operon
   2022..2043    -  protein_bind   CAP binding site: CAP binding activates transcription in the presence of cAMP. E. coli catabolite activator protein
   2056..2148    -  CDS            lacI (fragment): lac repressor; lacI; The lac repressor binds to the lac operator to inhibit transcription in E. coli. This inhibition can be relieved by adding lactose or isopropyl-β-D-thiogalactopyranoside (IPTG).
   2159..2275    -  CDS            CmR (fragment): chloramphenicol acetyltransferase; cat; confers resistance to chloramphenicol
   2275..2427    -  CDS            ble (fragment): BLE_KLEPN - Experimental evidence at protein level: Swiss-Prot protein existence level 1. Binding protein with a strong affinity to the bleomycin family of antibiotics. Binds to CL990; an antimitotic-antibiotic compound. From Klebsiella pneumoniae.
   2451..3242    -  CDS            neo: KKA2_KLEPN - Also known as kan, nptII. Experimental evidence at protein level: Swiss-Prot protein existence level 1. Resistance to kanamycin, neomycin, paromomycin, ribostamycin, butirosin and gentamicin B. From Klebsiella pneumoniae.
   3274..3558    -  CDS            tnpA (fragment): TN5P_ECOLX - Also known as tnp. Experimental evidence at protein level: Swiss-Prot protein existence level 1. Mediates transposition of transposon Tn5 by a 'cut and paste' mechanism. First, the monomeric transposase binds the 19 bp inverted DNA repeats flanking the transposon. Then, dimerization of the DNA- bound transposase creates a synaptic DNA complex. After nicking of the first DNA strand, excision of the transposon proceeds through a series of intermediates. The transposase then mediates the insertion of the transposon at a new site by strand transfer. The activity of the wild- type tran
   4722..5491    +  rep_origin     pBBR1 oriV: replication origin of the broad-host-range plasmid pBBR1 from Bordetella bronchiseptica; requires the pBBR1 Rep protein for replication
   5492..6154    +  CDS            pBBR1 Rep: replication protein for the broad-host-range plasmid pBBR1 from Bordetella bronchiseptica
   6215..6284    +  CDS            TcR (fragment): tetracycline efflux protein; tet; confers resistance to tetracycline
   6613..6642    -  CDS            CmR (fragment): chloramphenicol acetyltransferase confers resistance to chloramphenicol
   6642..6720    +  rep_origin     M13 ori (fragment): M13 bacteriophage origin of replication; arrow indicates direction of (+) strand synthesis
   6724..6879    -  CDS            lacZα (fragment): LacZα fragment of β-galactosidase; lacZ fragment
   6887..6905    +  promoter       T7 promoter: promoter for bacteriophage T7 RNA polymerase
   6946..7032    +  terminator     rrnB T1 terminator: Escherichia coli rrnB; transcription terminator T1 from the E. coli rrnB gene
   7127..7213    +  terminator     rrnB T1 terminator: Escherichia coli rrnB; transcription terminator T1 from the E. coli rrnB gene
   7308..7394    +  terminator     rrnB T1 terminator: Escherichia coli rrnB; transcription terminator T1 from the E. coli rrnB gene
   7489..7575    +  terminator     rrnB T1 terminator: Escherichia coli rrnB; transcription terminator T1 from the E. coli rrnB gene
   7728..8606    -  CDS            araC: L-arabinose regulatory protein; araC
   8633..8917    +  promoter       araBAD promoter: araBAD; promoter of the L-arabinose operon of E. coli; the araC regulatory gene is transcribed in the opposite direction (Guzman et al., 1995)
   8951..9631    +  CDS            cusR: CUSR_ECOLI - Also known as ylcA. Experimental evidence at protein level: Swiss-Prot protein existence level 1. Member of the two-component regulatory system CusS/CusR involved in response to copper and silver. Activates the expression of cusCFBA, hiuH and plasmid pRJ1004 gene pcoE in response to increasing levels of copper or silver ions. Can also increase the basal-level expression of copper resistance gene operon pcoABCD. From Escherichia coli (strain K12).
   9665..74      +  CDS            Tef (fragment) (across the origin): TEF_RAT - Experimental evidence at protein level: Swiss-Prot protein existence level 1. Transcription factor that binds to and transactivates the TSHB promoter. Binds to a minimal DNA-binding sequence 5'- [TC][AG][AG]TTA[TC][AG]-3'. From Rattus norvegicus (Rat).
>Addgene plasmid #80398 | pVH015 | depositor full sequence | sequence record 155896 | pVH015 sequence 9713 bps
CGGCCGAACTCCGTAAACGTGTGGGCCGGTGCCGCAACATTGTATCCAAATACGAAACCCGATACGGCCC
GCTTTAAGGATCCTGACTCGAGCCAGGCATCAAATAAAACGAAAGGCTCAGTCGAAAGACTGGGCCTTTC
GTTTTATCTGTTGTTTGTCGGTGAACGCTCTCTACTAGAGTCACACTGGCTCACCTTCGGGTGGGCCTTT
CTGCGTTTATACCGCGGCCTAGGATTGGCAAAATGACAATTTTGTCATTTTTCTGTCACCGGAAAATCAG
AGCCTGGCGAGTAAAGTTGGCGGCATAAAATCACCAGAAATTATGAGCTCATACATTCGTAAGAAACGGG
CGCAGGAGGATTAGATGGCAGAGTATGTGCGGGCCCTGTTTGACTTTAATGGGAATGATGAAGAAGACCT
TCCCTTTAAGAAAGGAGACATCCTGAGAATCCGGGATAAGCCTGAAGAGCAGTGGTGGAATGCAGAGGAC
AGCGAAGGAAAGAGGGGGATGATTCCTGTCCCTTACGTGGAGAAGTATGGTAGTGGCAGCGGCAGCGGTA
GTCTGGAAATCCGCGCAGCGTTTCTTGAAAAAGAAAACACCGCACTGCGTACCCGCGCGGCCGAACTCCG
TAAACGTGTGGGCCGGTGCCGCAACATTGTATCCAAATACGAAACCCGATACGGCCCGCTTGGTAGTGGC
AGCGGCAGCGGTAGTCGTAAAGGCGAAGAGCTGTTCACTGGTGTCGTCCCTATTCTGGTGGAACTGGATG
GTGATGTCAACGGTCATAAGTTTTCCGTGCGTGGCGAGGGTGAAGGTGACGCAACTAATGGTAAACTGAC
GCTGAAGTTCATCTGTACTACTGGTAAACTGCCGGTTCCTTGGCCGACTCTGGTAACGACGCTGACTTAT
GGTGTTCAGTGCTTTGCTCGTTATCCGGACCATATGAAGCAGCATGACTTCTTCAAGTCCGCCATGCCGG
AAGGCTATGTGCAGGAACGCACGATTTCCTTTAAGGATGACGGCACGTACAAAACGCGTGCGGAAGTGAA
ATTTGAAGGCGATACCCTGGTAAACCGCATTGAGCTGAAAGGCATTGACTTTAAAGAAGACGGCAATATC
CTGGGCCATAAGCTGGAATACAATTTTAACAGCCACAATGTTTACATCACCGCCGATAAACAAAAAAATG
GCATTAAAGCGAATTTTAAAATTCGCCACAACGTGGAGGATGGCAGCGTGCAGCTGGCTGATCACTACCA
GCAAAACACTCCAATCGGTGATGGTCCTGTTCTGCTGCCAGACAATCACTATCTGAGCACGCAAAGCGTT
CTGTCTAAAGATCCGAACGAGAAACGCGATCATATGGTTCTGCTGGAGTTCGTAACCGCAGCGGGCATCA
CGCATGGTATGGATGAACTGTACAAAGACTACAAGGACCATGACGGTGATTACAAGGATCATGACATCGA
CTACAAGGATGACGATGACAAGTAGTGAGAAGCTTGGGCCCGAACAAAAACTCATCTCAGAAGAGGATCT
GAATAGCGCCGTCGACCATCATCATCATCATCATTGAGTTTAAACGGTCTCCAGCTTGGCTGTTTTGGCG
GATGAGAGAAGATTTTCAGCCTGATACAGATTAAATCAGAACGCAGAAGCGGTCTGATAAAACAGAATTT
GCCTGGCGGCAGTAGCGCGGTGGTCCCACCTGACCCCATGCCGAACTCAGAAGTGAAACGCCGTAGCGCC
GATGGTAGTGTGGGGTCTCCCCATGCGAGAGTAGGGAACTGCCAGGCATCAAATAAAACGAAAGGCTCAG
TCGAAAGACTGGGCCTTTCGTTTTATCTGTTGTTTGTCGGTGAACTAATTTCTAGACCAGCTTTTGTTCC
CTTTAGTGAGGGTTAATTGCGCGCTTGGCGTAATCATGGTCATAGCTGTTTCCTGTGTGAAATTGTTATC
CGCTCACAATTCCACACAACATACGAGCCGGAAGCATAAAGTGTAAAGCCTGGGGTGCCTAATGAGTGAG
CTAACTCACATTAATTGCGTTGCGCTCACTGCCCGCTTTCCAGTCGGGAAACCTGTCGTGCCAGCTGCAT
TAATGAATCGGCCAACGCGCGGGGAGAGGCGGTTTGCGTATTGGGCGCATGCATAAAAACTGTTGTAATT
CATTAAGCATTCTGCCGACATGGAAGCCATCACAAACGGCATGATGAACCTGAATCGCCAGCGGCATCAG
CACCTTGTCGCCTTGCGTATAATATTTGCCCATGGGGGTGGGCGAAGAACTCCAGCATGAGATCCCCGCG
CTGGAGGATCATCCAGCCGGCGTCCCGGAAAACGATTCCGAAGCCCAACCTTTCATAGAAGGCGGCGGTG
GAATCGAAATCTCGTGATGGCAGGTTGGGCGTCGCTTGGTCGGTCATTTCGAACCCCAGAGTCCCGCTCA
GAAGAACTCGTCAAGAAGGCGATAGAAGGCGATGCGCTGCGAATCGGGAGCGGCGATACCGTAAAGCACG
AGGAAGCGGTCAGCCCATTCGCCGCCAAGCTCTTCAGCAATATCACGGGTAGCCAACGCTATGTCCTGAT
AGCGGTCCGCCACACCCAGCCGGCCACAGTCGATGAATCCAGAAAAGCGGCCATTTTCCACCATGATATT
CGGCAAGCAGGCATCGCCATGGGTCACGACGAGATCCTCGCCGTCGGGCATGCGCGCCTTGAGCCTGGCG
AACAGTTCGGCTGGCGCGAGCCCCTGATGCTCTTCGTCCAGATCATCCTGATCGACAAGACCGGCTTCCA
TCCGAGTACGTGCTCGCTCGATGCGATGTTTCGCTTGGTGGTCGAATGGGCAGGTAGCCGGATCAAGCGT
ATGCAGCCGCCGCATTGCATCAGCCATGATGGATACTTTCTCGGCAGGAGCAAGGTGAGATGACAGGAGA
TCCTGCCCCGGCACTTCGCCCAATAGCAGCCAGTCCCTTCCCGCTTCAGTGACAACGTCGAGCACAGCTG
CGCAAGGAACGCCCGTCGTGGCCAGCCACGATAGCCGCGCTGCCTCGTCCTGCAGTTCATTCAGGGCACC
GGACAGGTCGGTCTTGACAAAAAGAACCGGGCGCCCCTGCGCTGACAGCCGGAACACGGCGGCATCAGAG
CAGCCGATTGTCTGTTGTGCCCAGTCATAGCCGAATAGCCTCTCCACCCAAGCGGCCGGAGAACCTGCGT
GCAATCCATCTTGTTCAATCATGCGAAACGATCCTCATCCTGTCTCTTGATCAGATTTTGATCCCCTGCG
CCATCAGATCCTTGGCGGCAAGAAAGCCATCCAGTTTACTTTGCAGGGCTTCCCAACCTTACCAGAGGGC
GCCCCAGCTGGCAATTCCGGTTCGCTTGCTGTCCATAAAACCGCCCAGTCTAGCTATCGCCATGTAAGCC
CACTGCAAGCTACCTGCTTTCTCTTTGCGCTTGCGTTTTCCCTTGTCCAGATAGCCCAGTAGCTGACATT
CATCCCAGGTGGCACTTTTCGGGGAAATGTGCGCGCCCGCGTTCCTGCTGGCGCTGGGCCTGTTTCTGGC
GCTGGACTTCCCGCTGTTCCGTCAGCAGCTTTTCGCCCACGGCCTTGATGATCGCGGCGGCCTTGGCCTG
CATATCCCGATTCAACGGCCCCAGGGCGTCCAGAACGGGCTTCAGGCGCTCCCGAAGGTCTCGGGCCGTC
TCTTGGGCTTGATCGGCCTTCTTGCGCATCTCACGCGCTCCTGCGGCGGCCTGTAGGGCAGGCTCATACC
CCTGCCGAACCGCTTTTGTCAGCCGGTCGGCCACGGCTTCCGGCGTCTCAACGCGCTTTGAGATTCCCAG
CTTTTCGGCCAATCCCTGCGGTGCATAGGCGCGTGGCTCGACCGCTTGCGGGCTGATGGTGACGTGGCCC
ACTGGTGGCCGCTCCAGGGCCTCGTAGAACGCCTGAATGCGCGTGTGACGTGCCTTGCTGCCCTCGATGC
CCCGTTGCAGCCCTAGATCGGCCACAGCGGCCGCAAACGTGGTCTGGTCGCGGGTCATCTGCGCTTTGTT
GCCGATGAACTCCTTGGCCGACAGCCTGCCGTCCTGCGTCAGCGGCACCACGAACGCGGTCATGTGCGGG
CTGGTTTCGTCACGGTGGATGCTGGCCGTCACGATGCGATCCGCCCCGTACTTGTCCGCCAGCCACTTGT
GCGCCTTCTCGAAGAACGCCGCCTGCTGTTCTTGGCTGGCCGACTTCCACCATTCCGGGCTGGCCGTCAT
GACGTACTCGACCGCCAACACAGCGTCCTTGCGCCGCTTCTCTGGCAGCAACTCGCGCAGTCGGCCCATC
GCTTCATCGGTGCTGCTGGCCGCCCAGTGCTCGTTCTCTGGCGTCCTGCTGGCGTCAGCGTTGGGCGTCT
CGCGCTCGCGGTAGGCGTGCTTGAGACTGGCCGCCACGTTGCCCATTTTCGCCAGCTTCTTGCATCGCAT
GATCGCGTATGCCGCCATGCCTGCCCCTCCCTTTTGGTGTCCAACCGGCTCGACGGGGGCAGCGCAAGGC
GGTGCCTCCGGCGGGCCACTCAATGCTTGAGTATACTCACTAGACTTTGCTTCGCAAAGTCGTGACCGCC
TACGGCGGCTGCGGCGCCCTACGGGCTTGCTCTCCGGGCTTCGCCCTGCGCGGTCGCTGCGCTCCCTTGC
CAGCCCGTGGATATGTGGACGATGGCCGCGAGCGGCCACCGGCTGGCTCGCTTCGCTCGGCCCGTGGACA
ACCCTGCTGGACAAGCTGATGGACAGGCTGCGCCTGCCCACGAGCTTGACCACAGGGATTGCCCACCGGC
TACCCAGCCTTCGACCACATACCCACCGGCTCCAACTGCGCGGCCTGCGGCCTTGCCCCATCAATTTTTT
TAATTTTCTCTGGGGAAAAGCCTCCGGCCTGCGGCCTGCGCGCTTCGCTTGCCGGTTGGACACCAAGTGG
AAGGCGGGTCAAGGCTCGCGCAGCGACCGCGCAGCGGCTTGGCCTTGACGCGCCTGGAACGACCCAAGCC
TATGCGAGTGGGGGCAGTCGAAGGCGAAGCCCGCCCGCCTGCCCCCCGAGCCTCACGGCGGCGAGTGCGG
GGGTTCCAAGGGGGCAGCGCCACCTTGGGCAAGGCCGAAGGCCGCGCAGTCGATCAACAAGCCCCGGAGG
GGCCACTTTTTGCCGGAGGGGGAGCCGCGCCGAAGGCGTGGGGGAACCCCGCAGGGGTGCCCTTCTTTGG
GCACCAAAGAACTAGATATAGGGCGAAATGCGAAAGACTTAAAAATCAACAACTTAAAAAAGGGGGGTAC
GCAACAGCTCATTGCGGCACCCCCCGCAATAGCTCATTGCGTAGGTTAAAGAAAATCTGTAATTGACTGC
CACTTTTACGCAACGCATAATTGTTGTCGCGCTGCCGAAAAGTTGCAGCTGATTGCGCATGGTGCCGCAA
CCGTGCGGCACCCTACCGCATGGAGATAAGCATGGCCACGCAGTCCAGAGAAATCGGCATTCAAGCCAAG
AACAAGCCCGGTCACTGGGTGCAAACGGAACGCAAAGCGCATGAGGCGTGGGCCGGGCTTATTGCGAGGA
AACCCACGGCGGCAATGCTGCTGCATCACCTCGTGGCGCAGATGGGCCACCAGAACGCCGTGGTGGTCAG
CCAGAAGACACTTTCCAAGCTCATCGGACGTTCTTTGCGGACGGTCCAATACGCAGTCAAGGACTTGGTG
GCCGAGCGCTGGATCTCCGTCGTGAAGCTCAACGGCCCCGGCACCGTGTCGGCCTACGTGGTCAATGACC
GCGTGGCGTGGGGCCAGCCCCGCGACCAGTTGCGCCTGTCGGTGTTCAGTGCCGCCGTGGTGGTTGATCA
CGACGACCAGGACGAATCGCTGTTGGGGCATGGCGACCTGCGCCGCATCCCGACCCTGTATCCGGGCGAG
CAGCAACTACCGACCGGCCCCGGCGAGGAGCCGCCCAGCCAGCCCGGCATTCCGGGCATGGAACCAGACC
TGCCAGCCTTGACCGAAACGGAGGAATGGGAACGGCGCGGGCAGCAGCGCCTGCCGATGCCCGATGAGCC
GTGTTTTCTGGACGATGGCGAGCCGTTGGAGCCGCCGACACGGGTCACGCTGCCGCGCCGGTAGCACTTG
GGTTGCGCAGCAACCCGTAAGTGCGCTGTTCCAGACTATCGGCTGTAGCCGCCTCGCCGCCCTATACCTT
GTCTGCCTCCCCGCGTTGCGTCGCGGTGCATGGAGCCGGGCCACCTCGACCTGAATGGAAGCCGGCGGCA
CCTCGCTAACGGATTCACCGTTTTTATCAGGCTCTGGGAGGCAGAATAAATGATCATATCGTCAATTATT
ACCTCCACGGGGAGAGCCTGAGCAAACTGGCCTCAGGCATTTGAGAAGCACACGGTCACACTGCTTCCGG
TAGTCAATAAACCGGTAAACCAGCAATAGACATAAGCGGCTATTTAACGACCCTGCCCTGAACCGACGAC
CGGGTCGAATTTGCTTTCGAATTTCTGCCATTCATCCGCTTATTATCACTTATTCAGGCGTAGCACCAGG
CGTTTAAGGGCACCAATAACTGCCTTAAAAAAATTACGCCCCGCCCTGCCACTCATCGCAGTCGGCCTAT
TGGTTAAAAAATGAGCTGATTTAACAAAAATTTAACGCGAATTTTAACAAAATATTAACGCTTACAATTT
CCATTCGCCATTCAGGCTGCGCAACTGTTGGGAAGGGCGATCGGTGCGGGCCTCTTCGCTATTACGCCAG
CTGGCGAAAGGGGGATGTGCTGCAAGGCGATTAAGTTGGGTAACGCCAGGGTTTTCCCAGTCACGACGTT
GTAAAACGACGGCCAGTGAGCGCGCGTAATACGACTCACTATAGGGCGAATTGGAGCTGGGGCCGCAATT
CCCAATTCCAGGCATCAAATAAAACGAAAGGCTCAGTCGAAAGACTGGGCCTTTCGTTTTATCTGTTGTT
TGTCGGTGAACGCTCTCCTGAGTAGGACAAATCCGCCGGGAGCGGATTTGAACGTTGCGAAGCAACGGCC
CGGAGGGTGGCGGGCAGGACGCCCGCCATAAACTGCCAGGAATTAATTCCAGGCATCAAATAAAACGAAA
GGCTCAGTCGAAAGACTGGGCCTTTCGTTTTATCTGTTGTTTGTCGGTGAACGCTCTCCTGAGTAGGACA
AATCCGCCGGGAGCGGATTTGAACGTTGCGAAGCAACGGCCCGGAGGGTGGCGGGCAGGACGCCCGCCAT
AAACTGCCAGGAATTAATTCCAGGCATCAAATAAAACGAAAGGCTCAGTCGAAAGACTGGGCCTTTCGTT
TTATCTGTTGTTTGTCGGTGAACGCTCTCCTGAGTAGGACAAATCCGCCGGGAGCGGATTTGAACGTTGC
GAAGCAACGGCCCGGAGGGTGGCGGGCAGGACGCCCGCCATAAACTGCCAGGAATTAATTCCAGGCATCA
AATAAAACGAAAGGCTCAGTCGAAAGACTGGGCCTTTCGTTTTATCTGTTGTTTGTCGGTGAACGCTCTC
CTGAGTAGGACAAATCCGCCGGGAGCGGATTTGAACGTTGCGAAGCAACGGCCCGGAGGGTGGCGGGCAG
GACGCCCGCCATAAACTGCCAGGAATTGGGGATCGGAAGCTGAATTCACTAGTCTATGCTACTCCATCGA
GCCGTCAATTGTCTGATTCGTTACCAATTATGACAACTTGACGGCTACATCATTCACTTTTTCTTCACAA
CCGGCACGGAACTCGCTCGGGCTGGCCCCGGTGCATTTTTTAAATACCCGCGAGAAATAGAGTTGATCGT
CAAAACCAACATTGCGACCGACGGTGGCGATAGGCATCCGGGTGGTGCTCAAAAGCAGCTTCGCCTGGCT
GATACGTTGGTCCTCGCGCCAGCTTAAGACGCTAATCCCTAACTGCTGGCGGAAAAGATGTGACAGACGC
GACGGCGACAAGCAAACATGCTGTGCGACGCTGGCGATATCAAAATTGCTGTCTGCCAGGTGATCGCTGA
TGTACTGACAAGCCTCGCGTACCCGATTATCCATCGGTGGATGGAGCGACTCGTTAATCGCTTCCATGCG
CCGCAGTAACAATTGCTCAAGCAGATTTATCGCCAGCAGCTCCGAATAGCGCCCTTCCCCTTGCCCGGCG
TTAATGATTTGCCCAAACAGGTCGCTGAAATGCGGCTGGTGCGCTTCATCCGGGCGAAAGAACCCCGTAT
TGGCAAATATTGACGGCCAGTTAAGCCATTCATGCCAGTAGGCGCGCGGACGAAAGTAAACCCACTGGTG
ATACCATTCGCGAGCCTCCGGATGACGACCGTAGTGATGAATCTCTCCTGGCGGGAACAGCAAAATATCA
CCCGGTCGGCAAACAAATTCTCGTCCCTGATTTTTCACCACCCCCTGACCGCGAATGGTGAGATTGAGAA
TATAACCTTTCATTCCCAGCGGTCGGTCGATAAAAAAATCGAGATAACCGTTGGCCTCAATCGGCGTTAA
ACCCGCCACCAGATGGGCATTAAACGAGTATCCCGGCAGCAGGGGATCATTTTGCGCTTCAGCCATACTT
TTCATACTCCCGCCATTCAGAGAAGAAACCAATTGTCCATATTGCATCAGACATTGCCGTCACTGCGTCT
TTTACTGGCTCTTCTCGCTAACCAAACCGGTAACCCCGCTTATTAAAAGCATTCTGTAACAAAGCGGGAC
CAAAGCCATGACAAAAACGCGTAACAAAAGTGTCTATAATCACGGCAGAAAAGTCCACATTGATTATTTG
CACGGCGTCACACTTTGCTATGCCATAGCATTTTTATCCATAAGATTAGCGGATCTTACCTGACGCTTTT
TATCGCAACTCTCTACTGTTTCTCCATACCCGCTAGCGGTACCTCACGCGATACAGATCTATGAAACTGT
TGATTGTCGAAGATGAAAAGAAAACCGGAGAATACTTGACCAAAGGGTTAACCGAAGCCGGTTTTGTGGT
CGATTTGGCCGACAACGGGCTGAATGGCTACCATCTGGCGATGACCGGTGATTATGATCTGATAATCCTC
GATATTATGCTGCCGGACGTGAACGGCTGGGATATCGTGCGCATGTTACGCTCCGCCAATAAAGGGATGC
CGATTCTGTTGCTTACCGCGCTTGGCACCATTGAACATCGCGTCAAGGGGCTGGAGTTGGGGGCAGATGA
CTACCTGGTGAAGCCATTCGCTTTTGCTGAACTGCTGGCGCGGGTGCGCACATTACTGCGGCGCGGGGCG
GCGGTGATTATCGAAAGTCAGTTTCAGGTTGCCGATTTGATGGTCGATCTCGTCAGCCGCAAAGTCACCC
GCAGCGGCACGCGCATCACTTTGACCAGTAAAGAGTTTACTCTGCTGGAGTTCTTCCTTCGCCATCAGGG
CGAAGTGCTGCCCCGCTCGCTTATCGCCTCGCAGGTATGGGACATGAATTTTGACAGCGATACCAATGCT
ATTGATGTGGCGGTGAAGCGGCTGCGCGGCAAAATCGACAACGACTTTGAGCCGAAGCTAATTCAGACCG
TGCGCGGCGTGGGTTACATGCTTGAGGTGCCGGATGGTCAGGGATCTGGGTCCGGCAGCGGTGGATCTCT
GGAAATCCGCGCAGCGTTTCTTGAAAAAGAAAACACCGCACTGCGTACCCGCG
