>Addgene plasmid #80398 | pVH015 | depositor partial sequence | sequence record 155897 | CusR-LZx
ATGAAACTGTTGATTGTCGAAGATGAAAAGAAAACCGGAGAATACTTGACCAAAGGGTTAACCGAAGCCG
GTTTTGTGGTCGATTTGGCCGACAACGGGCTGAATGGCTACCATCTGGCGATGACCGGTGATTATGATCT
GATAATCCTCGATATTATGCTGCCGGACGTGAACGGCTGGGATATCGTGCGCATGTTACGCTCCGCCAAT
AAAGGGATGCCGATTCTGTTGCTTACCGCGCTTGGCACCATTGAACATCGCGTCAAGGGGCTGGAGTTGG
GGGCAGATGACTACCTGGTGAAGCCATTCGCTTTTGCTGAACTGCTGGCGCGGGTGCGCACATTACTGCG
GCGCGGGGCGGCGGTGATTATCGAAAGTCAGTTTCAGGTTGCCGATTTGATGGTCGATCTCGTCAGCCGC
AAAGTCACCCGCAGCGGCACGCGCATCACTTTGACCAGTAAAGAGTTTACTCTGCTGGAGTTCTTCCTTC
GCCATCAGGGCGAAGTGCTGCCCCGCTCGCTTATCGCCTCGCAGGTATGGGACATGAATTTTGACAGCGA
TACCAATGCTATTGATGTGGCGGTGAAGCGGCTGCGCGGCAAAATCGACAACGACTTTGAGCCGAAGCTA
ATTCAGACCGTGCGCGGCGTGGGTTACATGCTTGAGGTGCCGGATGGTCAGGGATCTGGGTCCGGCAGCG
GTGGATCTCTGGAAATCCGCGCAGCGTTTCTTGAAAAAGAAAACACCGCACTGCGTACCCGCGCGGCCGA
ACTCCGTAAACGTGTGGGCCGGTGCCGCAACATTGTATCCAAATACGAAACCCGATACGGCCCGCT
