>Addgene plasmid #80398 | pVH015 | depositor partial sequence | sequence record 155898 | SH3-GS-LZx-ffGFP-3xFLAG
GCAGAGTATGTGCGGGCCCTGTTTGACTTTAATGGGAATGATGAAGAAGACCTTCCCTTTAAGAAAGGAG
ACATCCTGAGAATCCGGGATAAGCCTGAAGAGCAGTGGTGGAATGCAGAGGACAGCGAAGGAAAGAGGGG
GATGATTCCTGTCCCTTACGTGGAGAAGTATGGTAGTGGCAGCGGCAGCGGTAGTCTGGAAATCCGCGCA
GCGTTTCTTGAAAAAGAAAACACCGCACTGCGTACCCGCGCGGCCGAACTCCGTAAACGTGTGGGCCGGT
GCCGCAACATTGTATCCAAATACGAAACCCGATACGGCCCGCTTGGTAGTGGCAGCGGCAGCGGTAGTCG
TAAAGGCGAAGAGCTGTTCACTGGTGTCGTCCCTATTCTGGTGGAACTGGATGGTGATGTCAACGGTCAT
AAGTTTTCCGTGCGTGGCGAGGGTGAAGGTGACGCAACTAATGGTAAACTGACGCTGAAGTTCATCTGTA
CTACTGGTAAACTGCCGGTTCCTTGGCCGACTCTGGTAACGACGCTGACTTATGGTGTTCAGTGCTTTGC
TCGTTATCCGGACCATATGAAGCAGCATGACTTCTTCAAGTCCGCCATGCCGGAAGGCTATGTGCAGGAA
CGCACGATTTCCTTTAAGGATGACGGCACGTACAAAACGCGTGCGGAAGTGAAATTTGAAGGCGATACCC
TGGTAAACCGCATTGAGCTGAAAGGCATTGACTTTAAAGAAGACGGCAATATCCTGGGCCATAAGCTGGA
ATACAATTTTAACAGCCACAATGTTTACATCACCGCCGATAAACAAAAAAATGGCATTAAAGCGAATTTT
AAAATTCGCCACAACGTGGAGGATGGCAGCGTGCAGCTGGCTGATCACTACCAGCAAAACACTCCAATCG
GTGATGGTCCTGTTCTGCTGCCAGACAATCACTATCTGAGCACGCAAAGCGTTCTGTCTAAAGATCCGAA
CGAGAAACGCGATCATATGGTTCTGCTGGAGTTCGTAACCGCAGCGGGCATCACGCATGGTATGGATGAA
CTGTACAAAGACTACAAGGACCATGACGGTGATTACAAGGATCATGACATCGACTACAAGGATGACGATG
ACAAG
