>Addgene plasmid #80398 | pVH015 | depositor partial sequence | sequence record 155899 | AraC
TTATGACAACTTGACGGCTACATCATTCACTTTTTCTTCACAACCGGCACGGAACTCGCTCGGGCTGGCC
CCGGTGCATTTTTTAAATACCCGCGAGAAATAGAGTTGATCGTCAAAACCAACATTGCGACCGACGGTGG
CGATAGGCATCCGGGTGGTGCTCAAAAGCAGCTTCGCCTGGCTGATACGTTGGTCCTCGCGCCAGCTTAA
GACGCTAATCCCTAACTGCTGGCGGAAAAGATGTGACAGACGCGACGGCGACAAGCAAACATGCTGTGCG
ACGCTGGCGATATCAAAATTGCTGTCTGCCAGGTGATCGCTGATGTACTGACAAGCCTCGCGTACCCGAT
TATCCATCGGTGGATGGAGCGACTCGTTAATCGCTTCCATGCGCCGCAGTAACAATTGCTCAAGCAGATT
TATCGCCAGCAGCTCCGAATAGCGCCCTTCCCCTTGCCCGGCGTTAATGATTTGCCCAAACAGGTCGCTG
AAATGCGGCTGGTGCGCTTCATCCGGGCGAAAGAACCCCGTATTGGCAAATATTGACGGCCAGTTAAGCC
ATTCATGCCAGTAGGCGCGCGGACGAAAGTAAACCCACTGGTGATACCATTCGCGAGCCTCCGGATGACG
ACCGTAGTGATGAATCTCTCCTGGCGGGAACAGCAAAATATCACCCGGTCGGCAAACAAATTCTCGTCCC
TGATTTTTCACCACCCCCTGACCGCGAATGGTGAGATTGAGAATATAACCTTTCATTCCCAGCGGTCGGT
CGATAAAAAAATCGAGATAACCGTTGGCCTCAATCGGCGTTAAACCCGCCACCAGATGGGCATTAAACGA
GTATCCCGGCAGCAGGGGATCATTTTGCGCTTCAGCCAT
