>Addgene plasmid #80398 | pVH015 | addgene partial sequence | sequence record 158503 | pBAD-F 5'-ATGCCATAGCATTTTTATCC-3'
TTTATCGCAACTCTCTACTGTTTCTCCATACCCGCTAGCGGTACCTCACGCGATACAGATCTATGAAACT
GTTGATTGTCGAAGATGAAAAGAAAACCGGAGAATACTTGACCAAAGGGTTAACCGAAGCCGGTTTTGTG
GTCGATTTGGCCGACAACGGGCTGAATGGCTACCATCTGGCGATGACCGGTGATTATGATCTGATAATCC
TCGATATTATGCTGCCGGACGTGAACGGCTGGGATATCGTGCGCATGTTACGCTCCGCCAATAAAGGGAT
GCCGATTCTGTTGCTTACCGCGCTTGGCACCATTGAACATCGCGTCAAGGGGCTGGAGTTGGGGGCAGAT
GACTACCTGGTGAAGCCATTCGCTTTTGCTGAACTGCTGGCGCGGGTGCGCACATTACTGCGGCGCGGGG
CGGCGGTGATTATCGAAAGTCAGTTTCAGGTTGCCGATTTGATGGTCGATCTCGTCAGCCGCAAAGTCAC
CCGCAGCGGCACGCGCATCACTTTGACCAGTAAAGAGTTTACTCTGCTGGAGTTCTTCCTTCGCCATCAG
GGCGAAGTGCTGCCCCGCTCGCTTATCGCCTCGCAGGTATGGGACATGAATTTTGACAGCGATACCAATG
CTATTGATGTGGCGGTGAAGCGGCTGCGCGGCAAAATCGACAACGACTTTGAGCCGAAGCTAATTCAGAC
CGTGCGCGGCGTGGGTTACATGCTTGAGGTGCCGGATGGTCAGGGATCTGGGTCCGGCAGCGGTGGATCT
CTGGAAATCCGCGCAGCGTTTCTTGAAA
