>Addgene plasmid #80398 | pVH015 | addgene partial sequence | sequence record 158504 | pBAD-R 5'-GATTTAATCTGTATCAGG-3'
CGTTTAAACTCAATGATGATGATGATGATGGTCGACGGCGCTATTCAGATCCTCTTCTGAGATGAGTTTT
TGTTCGGGCCCAAGCTTCTCACTACTTGTCATCGTCATCCTTGTAGTCGATGTCATGATCCTTGTAATCA
CCGTCATGGTCCTTGTAGTCTTTGTACAGTTCATCCATACCATGCGTGATGCCCGCTGCGGTTACGAACT
CCAGCAGAACCATATGATCGCGTTTCTCGTTCGGATCTTTAGACAGAACGCTTTGCGTGCTCAGATAGTG
ATTGTCTGGCAGCAGAACAGGACCATCACCGATTGGAGTGTTTTGCTGGTAGTGATCAGCCAGCTGCACG
CTGCCATCCTCCACGTTGTGGCGAATTTTAAAATTCGCTTTAATGCCATTTTTTTGTTTATCGGCGGTGA
TGTAAACATTGTGGCTGTTAAAATTGTATTCCAGCTTATGGCCCAGGATATTGCCGTCTTCTTTAAAGTC
AATGCCTTTCAGCTCAATGCGGTTTACCAGGGTATCGCCTTCAAATTTCACTTCCGCACGCGTTTTGTAC
GTGCCGTCATCCTTAAAGGAAATCGTGCGTTCCTGCACATAGCCTTCCGGCATGGCGGACTTGAAGAAGT
CATGCTGCTTCATATGGTCCGGATAACGAGCAAAGCACTGAACACCATAAGTCAGCGTCGTTACCAGAGT
CGGCCAAGGAACCGGCAGTTTACCAGTAGTACAGATGAACTTCAGCGTCAGTTTACCATTAGTTGCGTCA
CCTTCACCCTCGCCACGCACGGAAAACTTATGACCGTTGACATCACCATCCAGTTCCACCAGAATAGGGA
CGACACCAGTG
