>Addgene plasmid #80398 | pVH015 | addgene partial sequence | sequence record 159551 | pCusR-F 5'-gtcaccggaaaatcagagcc-3'
AAATTATGAGCTCATACATTCGTAAGAAACGGGCGCAGGAGGATTAGATGGCAGAGTATGTGCGGGCCCT
GTTTGACTTTAATGGGAATGATGAAGAAGACCTTCCCTTTAAGAAAGGAGACATCCTGAGAATCCGGGAT
AAGCCTGAAGAGCAGTGGTGGAATGCAGAGGACAGCGAAGGAAAGAGGGGGATGATTCCTGTCCCTTACG
TGGAGAAGTATGGTAGTGGCAGCGGCAGCGGTAGTCTGGAAATCCGCGCAGCGTTTCTTGAAAAAGAAAA
CACCGCACTGCGTACCCGCGCGGCCGAACTCCGTAAACGTGTGGGCCGGTGCCGCAACATTGTATCCAAA
TACGAAACCCGATACGGCCCGCTTGGTAGTGGCAGCGGCAGCGGTAGTCGTAAAGGCGAAGAGCTGTTCA
CTGGTGTCGTCCCTATTCTGGTGGAACTGGATGGTGATGTCAACGGTCATAAGTTTTCCGTGCGTGGCGA
GGGTGAAGGTGACGCAACTAATGGTAAACTGACGCTGAAGTTCATCTGTACTACTGGTAAACTGCCGGTT
CCTTGGCCGACTCTGGTAACGACGCTGACTTATGGTGTTCAGTGCTTTGCTCGTTATCCGGACCATATGA
AGCAGCATGACTTCTTCAAGTCCGCCATGCCGGAAGGCTATGTGCAGGAACGCACGATTTCCTTTAAGGA
TGACGGCACGTACAAAACGCGTGCGGAAGTGAAATTTGAAGGCGATACCCTGGTAAACCGCATTGAGCTG
AAAGGCATTGACTTTAAAGAAGACGGCAATATCCTGGGCCATAAGCTGGAATACAATTTTAACAGCCACA
ATGTTTACATCACCGCCGATAAA
